Addgene plasmid #18121: pHIV-Zsgreen
Depositing lab: Bryan Welm & Zena Werb. Depositing organization: University of California, San Francisco (UCSF). Publication: Lentiviral transduction of mammary stem cells for analysis of gene function during development and cancer. Welm BE, Dijkgraaf GJ, Bledau AS, Welm AL, Werb Z. Cell Stem Cell. 2008 Jan 10. 2(1):90-102. 10.1016/j.stem.2007.10.002 PubMed 18371425.
Backbone
  Vector backbone: pSICO
  Backbone size w/o insert (bp): 6900
  Vector type: Mammalian Expression, Lentiviral
Growth in bacteria
  Bacterial resistance: Ampicillin, 100 μg/mL
  Growth temperature: 37°C
  Growth strain: Stbl3
  Copy number: High Copy
Gene/Insert
  Gene/Insert name: Zsgreen (alt name: Zoanthus sp. green fluorescent protein)
  Species: Anthozoa
  Insert size (bp): 700
  GenBank ID: AF168422
  Cloning method: Restriction Enzyme; 5′ cloning site MscI (not destroyed); 3′ cloning site ClaI (not destroyed)
  Sequencing primers: 5′ n/a
Resource information
  A portion of this plasmid was derived from a plasmid made by: Zsgreen is from Clontech and pSICO is from Tyler Jacks.
Terms and licenses: Academic/Nonprofit Terms; Industry Terms: Not Available to Industry
Depositor comments: HIV-Zsgreen was cloned by removing the U6-TATAlox-CMVie-EGFP-TATAlox- WPRE content of pSICO (Ventura et al., 2004), and adding the EF1-alpha promoter, a multiple cloning site (MCS), an internal ribosome entry site (IRES) and Zsgreen. cDNA can be cloned into the MCS (NotI, EcoRI, HpaI, XbaI, SmaI, and BamHI sites) to enable bicistronic expression with Zsgreen.
How to cite: pHIV-Zsgreen was a gift from Bryan Welm & Zena Werb (Addgene plasmid # 18121 ; http://n2t.net/addgene:18121 ; RRID:Addgene_18121)
