[The description below was written by a language model from this plasmid's Addgene catalogue record and pLannotate feature annotations shown in this document.]
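Description:
pHIV-Zsgreen is an HIV-1-based lentiviral transfer vector for mammalian expression, built on the pSICO backbone. According to the depositor, the U6-TATAlox-CMV-EGFP-TATAlox-WPRE content of pSICO was removed and replaced with an EF-1α promoter, a multiple cloning site, an internal ribosome entry site and the ZsGreen coding sequence. The plasmid is about 7.7 kb. It is maintained in bacteria through a high-copy ColE1/pUC-type origin and selected with ampicillin via the β-lactamase gene. The recorded growth strain is a recombination-deficient one of the kind often used for repeat-containing lentiviral plasmids.

The two annotated sequence records differ by a single nucleotide and show the same layout. A CMV enhancer/promoter sits upstream of a truncated 5' LTR, so genomic RNA transcription in packaging cells is driven by CMV rather than by the native LTR promoter. It is followed by the Ψ packaging signal with a gag fragment, the Rev response element for Rev-dependent nuclear export, and the cPPT/CTS, which aids nuclear import of the viral genome. The internal cassette consists of the constitutive human EF-1α promoter, the cloning region, an EMCV IRES and mammalian codon-optimized ZsGreen1, a Zoanthus green fluorescent protein. A nef-related fragment and a second truncated LTR annotation close the proviral region. No WPRE is annotated, consistent with its stated removal.

As supplied, the vector expresses only ZsGreen. A cDNA inserted into the cloning site is transcribed on the same EF-1α-driven mRNA, giving bicistronic expression in which green fluorescence marks transduced cells. The associated publication used lentiviral transduction of mammary stem cells to study gene function in development and cancer.
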