Features (pLannotate 1.2.2; 17 found; start..end, strand, type, name):
     31..83      -  misc_feature   bom (fragment): basis of mobility region from pBR322
    238..617     +  enhancer       CMV enhancer: human cytomegalovirus immediate early enhancer
    618..817     +  promoter       CMV promoter: human cytomegalovirus (CMV) immediate early promoter
    835..1015    +  LTR            5' LTR (truncated): truncated 5' long terminal repeat (LTR) from HIV-1
   1062..1187    +  misc_feature   HIV-1 Ψ: packaging signal of human immunodeficiency virus type 1
   1171..1509    +  CDS            HIV-1 gag (fragment): gag protein from human immunodeficiency virus 1; gag
   1684..1917    +  misc_feature   RRE: The Rev response element (RRE) of HIV-1 allows for Rev-dependent mRNA export from the nucleus to the cytoplasm.
   2294..2394    +  CDS            Rev (fragment): human immunodeficiency virus 1 (HIV-1) Rev protein; rev; enhances nuclear export of unspliced and incompletely spliced viral mRNAs
   2444..2561    +  misc_feature   cPPT/CTS: central polypurine tract and central termination sequence of HIV-1
   2624..3802    +  promoter       EF-1α promoter: strong constitutive promoter for human elongation factor EF-1α
   3863..4450    +  misc_feature   IRES2: internal ribosome entry site (IRES) of the encephalomyocarditis virus (EMCV)
   4451..5144    +  CDS            ZsGreen1 (fragment): Zoanthus green fluorescent protein mammalian codon-optimized
   5110..5679    +  CDS            nef (fragment): NEF_HV1H2 - Experimental evidence at protein level: Swiss-Prot protein existence level 1. Extracellular Nef protein targets CD4(+) T-lymphocytes for apoptosis by interacting with CXCR4 surface receptors. From Human immunodeficiency virus type 1 group M subtype B (isolate HXB2) (HIV-1).
   5686..5866    +  LTR            5' LTR (truncated): truncated 5' long terminal repeat (LTR) from HIV-1
   5928..6516    -  rep_origin     ori: high-copy-number ColE1/pMB1/pBR322/pUC origin of replication
   6687..7547    -  CDS            AmpR: β-lactamase; bla; confers resistance to ampicillin, carbenicillin, and related antibiotics
   7548..7652    -  promoter       AmpR promoter: bla
>Addgene plasmid #18121 | pHIV-Zsgreen | addgene full sequence | sequence record 481546 | Addgene Long Read Sequencing Result
GTCGACGGATCGGGAGATCTCCCGATCCCCTATGGTGCACTCTCAGTACAATCTGCTCTGATGCCGCATA
GTTAAGCCAGTATCTGCTCCCTGCTTGTGTGTTGGAGGTCGCTGAGTAGTGCGCGAGCAAAATTTAAGCT
ACAACAAGGCAAGGCTTGACCGACAATTGCATGAAGAATCTGCTTAGGGTTAGGCGTTTTGCGCTGCTTC
GCGATGTACGGGCCAGATATACGCGTTGACATTGATTATTGACTAGTTATTAATAGTAATCAATTACGGG
GTCATTAGTTCATAGCCCATATATGGAGTTCCGCGTTACATAACTTACGGTAAATGGCCCGCCTGGCTGA
CCGCCCAACGACCCCCGCCCATTGACGTCAATAATGACGTATGTTCCCATAGTAACGCCAATAGGGACTT
TCCATTGACGTCAATGGGTGGAGTATTTACGGTAAACTGCCCACTTGGCAGTACATCAAGTGTATCATAT
GCCAAGTACGCCCCCTATTGACGTCAATGACGGTAAATGGCCCGCCTGGCATTATGCCCAGTACATGACC
TTATGGGACTTTCCTACTTGGCAGTACATCTACGTATTAGTCATCGCTATTACCATGGTGATGCGGTTTT
GGCAGTACATCAATGGGCGTGGATAGCGGTTTGACTCACGGGGATTTCCAAGTCTCCACCCCATTGACGT
CAATGGGAGTTTGTTTTGGCACCAAAATCAACGGGACTTTCCAAAATGTCGTAACAACTCCGCCCCATTG
ACGCAAATGGGCGGTAGGCGTGTACGGTGGGAGGTCTATATAAGCAGCGCGTTTTGCCTGTACTGGGTCT
CTCTGGTTAGACCAGATCTGAGCCTGGGAGCTCTCTGGCTAACTAGGGAACCCACTGCTTAAGCCTCAAT
AAAGCTTGCCTTGAGTGCTTCAAGTAGTGTGTGCCCGTCTGTTGTGTGACTCTGGTAACTAGAGATCCCT
CAGACCCTTTTAGTCAGTGTGGAAAATCTCTAGCAGTGGCGCCCGAACAGGGACTTGAAAGCGAAAGGGA
AACCAGAGGAGCTCTCTCGACGCAGGACTCGGCTTGCTGAAGCGCGCACGGCAAGAGGCGAGGGGCGGCG
ACTGGTGAGTACGCCAAAAATTTTGACTAGCGGAGGCTAGAAGGAGAGAGATGGGTGCGAGAGCGTCAGT
ATTAAGCGGGGGAGAATTAGATCGCGATGGGAAAAAATTCGGTTAAGGCCAGGGGGAAAGAAAAAATATA
AATTAAAACATATAGTATGGGCAAGCAGGGAGCTAGAACGATTCGCAGTTAATCCTGGCCTGTTAGAAAC
ATCAGAAGGCTGTAGACAAATACTGGGACAGCTACAACCATCCCTTCAGACAGGATCAGAAGAACTTAGA
TCATTATATAATACAGTAGCAACCCTCTATTGTGTGCATCAAAGGATAGAGATAAAAGACACCAAGGAAG
CTTTAGACAAGATAGAGGAAGAGCAAAACAAAAGTAAGACCACCGCACAGCAAGCGGCCGGCCGCTGATC
TTCAGACCTGGAGGAGGAGATATGAGGGACAATTGGAGAAGTGAATTATATAAATATAAAGTAGTAAAAA
TTGAACCATTAGGAGTAGCACCCACCAAGGCAAAGAGAAGAGTGGTGCAGAGAGAAAAAAGAGCAGTGGG
AATAGGAGCTTTGTTCCTTGGGTTCTTGGGAGCAGCAGGAAGCACTATGGGCGCAGCGTCAATGACGCTG
ACGGTACAGGCCAGACAATTATTGTCTGGTATAGTGCAGCAGCAGAACAATTTGCTGAGGGCTATTGAGG
CGCAACAGCATCTGTTGCAACTCACAGTCTGGGGCATCAAGCAGCTCCAGGCAAGAATCCTGGCTGTGGA
AAGATACCTAAAGGATCAACAGCTCCTGGGGATTTGGGGTTGCTCTGGAAAACTCATTTGCACCACTGCT
GTGCCTTGGAATGCTAGTTGGAGTAATAAATCTCTGGAACAGATTTGGAATCACACGACCTGGATGGAGT
GGGACAGAGAAATTAACAATTACACAAGCTTAATACACTCCTTAATTGAAGAATCGCAAAACCAGCAAGA
AAAGAATGAACAAGAATTATTGGAATTAGATAAATGGGCAAGTTTGTGGAATTGGTTTAACATAACAAAT
TGGCTGTGGTATATAAAATTATTCATAATGATAGTAGGAGGCTTGGTAGGTTTAAGAATAGTTTTTGCTG
TACTTTCTATAGTGAATAGAGTTAGGCAGGGATATTCACCATTATCGTTTCAGACCCACCTCCCAACCCC
GAGGGGACCCGACAGGCCCGAAGGAATAGAAGAAGAAGGTGGAGAGAGAGACAGAGACAGATCCATTCGA
TTAGTGAACGGATCGGCACTGCGTGCGCCAATTCTGCAGACAAATGGCAGTATTCATCCACAATTTTAAA
AGAAAAGGGGGGATTGGGGGGTACAGTGCAGGGGAAAGAATAGTAGACATAATAGCAACAGACATACAAA
CTAAAGAATTACAAAAACAAATTACAAAAATTCAAAATTTTCGGGTTTATTACAGGGACAGCAGAGATCC
AGTTTGGTTAGTACCGGGCCCGCTCTAGCGTGAGGCTCCGGTGCCCGTCAGTGGGCAGAGCGCACATCGC
CCACAGTCCCCGAGAAGTTGGGGGGAGGGGTCGGCAATTGAACCGGTGCCTAGAGAAGGTGGCGCGGGGT
AAACTGGGAAAGTGATGTCGTGTACTGGCTCCGCCTTTTTCCCGAGGGTGGGGGAGAACCGTATATAAGT
GCAGTAGTCGCCGTGAACGTTCTTTTTCGCAACGGGTTTGCCGCCAGAACACAGGTAAGTGCCGTGTGTG
GTTCCCGCGGGCCTGGCCTCTTTACGGGTTATGGCCCTTGCGTGCCTTGAATTACTTCCACCTGGCTGCA
GTACGTGATTCTTGATCCCGAGCTTCGGGTTGGAAGTGGGTGGGAGAGTTCGAGGCCTTGCGCTTAAGGA
GCCCCTTCGCCTCGTGCTTGAGTTGAGGCCTGGCCTGGGCGCTGGGGCCGCCGCGTGCGAATCTGGTGGC
ACCTTCGCGCCTGTCTCGCTGCTTTCGATAAGTCTCTAGCCATTTAAAATTTTTGATGACCTGCTGCGAC
GCTTTTTTTCTGGCAAGATAGTCTTGTAAATGCGGGCCAAGATCTGCACACTGGTATTTCGGTTTTTGGG
GCCGCGGGCGGCGACGGGGCCCGTGCGTCCCAGCGCACATGTTCGGCGAGGCGGGGCCTGCGAGCGCGGC
CACCGAGAATCGGACGGGGGTAGTCTCAAGCTGGCCGGCCTGCTCTGGTGCCTGGCCTCGCGCCGCCGTG
TATCGCCCCGCCCTGGGCGGCAAGGCTGGCCCGGTCGGCACCAGTTGCGTGAGCGGAAAGATGGCCGCTT
CCCGGCCCTGCTGCAGGGAGCTCAAAATGGAGGACGCGGCGCTCGGGAGAGCGGGCGGGTGAGTCACCCA
CACAAAGGAAAAGGGCCTTTCCGTCCTCAGCCGTCGCTTCATGTGACTCCACGGAGTACCGGGCGCCGTC
CAGGCACCTCGATTAGTTCTCGAGCTTTTGGAGTACGTCGTCTTTAGGTTGGGGGGAGGGGTTTTATGCG
ATGGAGTTTCCCCACACTGAGTGGGTGGAGACTGAAGTTAGGCCAGCTTGGCACTTGATGTAATTCTCCT
TGGAATTTGCCCTTTTTGAGTTTGGATCTTGGTTCATTCTCAAGCCTCAGACAGTGGTTCAAAGTTTTTT
TCTTCCATTTCAGGTGTCGTGAGCGGCCGCTGAACTGAATTCATCGACGTTAACTATTCTAGAGTACCCG
GGCTAGGATCCGCCCCTCTCCCTCCCCCCCCCCCTAACGTTACTGGCCGAAGCCGCTTGGAATAAGGCCG
GTGTGCGTTTGTCTATATGTTATTTTCCACCATATTGCCGTCTTTTGGCAATGTGAGGGCCCGGAAACCT
GGCCCTGTCTTCTTGACGAGCATTCCTAGGGGTCTTTCCCCTCTCGCCAAAGGAATGCAAGGTCTGTTGA
ATGTCGTGAAGGAAGCAGTTCCTCTGGAAGCTTCTTGAAGACAAACAACGTCTGTAGCGACCCTTTGCAG
GCAGCGGAACCCCCCACCTGGCGACAGGTGCCTCTGCGGCCAAAAGCCACGTGTATAAGATACACCTGCA
AAGGCGGCACAACCCCAGTGCCACGTTGTGAGTTGGATAGTTGTGGAAAGAGTCAAATGGCTCTCCTCAA
GCGTATTCAACAAGGGGCTGAAGGATGCCCAGAAGGTACCCCATTGTATGGGATCTGATCTGGGGCCTCG
GTACACATGCTTTACATGTGTTTAGTCGAGGTTAAAAAAACGTCTAGGCCCCCCGAACCACGGGGACGTG
GTTTTCCTTTGAAAAACACGATGATAATATGGCCACAACCATGGCCCAGTCCAAGCACGGCCTGACCAAG
GAGATGACCATGAAGTACCGCATGGAGGGCTGCGTGGACGGCCACAAGTTCGTGATCACCGGCGAGGGCA
TCGGCTACCCCTTCAAGGGCAAGCAGGCCATCAACCTGTGCGTGGTGGAGGGCGGCCCCTTGCCCTTCGC
CGAGGACATCTTGTCCGCCGCCTTCATGTACGGCAACCGCGTGTTCACCGAGTACCCCCAGGACATCGTC
GACTACTTCAAGAACTCCTGCCCCGCCGGCTACACCTGGGACCGCTCCTTCCTGTTCGAGGACGGCGCCG
TGTGCATCTGCAACGCCGACATCACCGTGAGCGTGGAGGAGAACTGCATGTACCACGAGTCCAAGTTCTA
CGGCGTGAACTTCCCCGCCGACGGCCCCGTGATGAAGAAGATGACCGACAACTGGGAGCCCTCCTGCGAG
AAGATCATCCCCGTGCCCAAGCAGGGCATCTTGAAGGGCGACGTGAGCATGTACCTGCTGCTGAAGGACG
GTGGCCGCTTGCGCTGCCAGTTCGACACCGTGTACAAGGCCAAGTCCGTGCCCCGCAAGATGCCCGACTG
GCACTTCATCCAGCACAAGCTGACCCGCGAGGACCGCAGCGACGCCAAGAACCAGAAGTGGCACCTGACC
GAGCACGCCATCGCCTCCGGCTCCGCCTTGCCCTAAGGATCGGCCGCATCGATACCGTCGACCTCGATCG
AGACCTAGAAAAACATGGAGCAATCACAAGTAGCAATACAGCAGCTACCAATGCTGATTGTGCCTGGCTA
GAAGCACAAGAGGAGGAGGAGGTGGGTTTTCCAGTCACACCTCAGGTACCTTTAAGACCAATGACTTACA
AGGCAGCTGTAGATCTTAGCCACTTTTTAAAAGAAAAGGGGGGACTGGAAGGGCTAATTCACTCCCAACG
AAGACAAGATATCCTTGATCTGTGGATCTACCACACACAAGGCTACTTCCCTGATTGGCAGAACTACACA
CCAGGGCCAGGGATCAGATATCCACTGACCTTTGGATGGTGCTACAAGCTAGTACCAGTTGAGCAAGAGA
AGGTAGAAGAAGCCAATGAAGGAGAGAACACCCGCTTGTTACACCCTGTGAGCCTGCATGGGATGGATGA
CCCGGAGAGAGAAGTATTAGAGTGGAGGTTTGACAGCCGCCTAGCATTTCATCACATGGCCCGAGAGCTG
CATCCGGACTGTACTGGGTCTCTCTGGTTAGACCAGATCTGAGCCTGGGAGCTCTCTGGCTAACTAGGGA
ACCCACTGCTTAAGCCTCAATAAAGCTTGCCTTGAGTGCTTCAAGTAGTGTGTGCCCGTCTGTTGTGTGA
CTCTGGTAACTAGAGATCCCTCAGACCCTTTTAGTCAGTGTGGAAAATCTCTAGCAGCATGTGAGCAAAA
GGCCAGCAAAAGGCCAGGAACCGTAAAAAGGCCGCGTTGCTGGCGTTTTTCCATAGGCTCCGCCCCCCTG
ACGAGCATCACAAAAATCGACGCTCAAGTCAGAGGTGGCGAAACCCGACAGGACTATAAAGATACCAGGC
GTTTCCCCCTGGAAGCTCCCTCGTGCGCTCTCCTGTTCCGACCCTGCCGCTTACCGGATACCTGTCCGCC
TTTCTCCCTTCGGGAAGCGTGGCGCTTTCTCATAGCTCACGCTGTAGGTATCTCAGTTCGGTGTAGGTCG
TTCGCTCCAAGCTGGGCTGTGTGCACGAACCCCCCGTTCAGCCCGACCGCTGCGCCTTATCCGGTAACTA
TCGTCTTGAGTCCAACCCGGTAAGACACGACTTATCGCCACTGGCAGCAGCCACTGGTAACAGGATTAGC
AGAGCGAGGTATGTAGGCGGTGCTACAGAGTTCTTGAAGTGGTGGCCTAACTACGGCTACACTAGAAGAA
CAGTATTTGGTATCTGCGCTCTGCTGAAGCCAGTTACCTTCGGAAAAAGAGTTGGTAGCTCTTGATCCGG
CAAACAAACCACCGCTGGTAGCGGTGGTTTTTTTGTTTGCAAGCAGCAGATTACGCGCAGAAAAAAAGGA
TCTCAAGAAGATCCTTTGATCTTTTCTACGGGGTCTGACGCTCAGTGGAACGAAAACTCACGTTAAGGGA
TTTTGGTCATGAGATTATCAAAAAGGATCTTCACCTAGATCCTTTTAAATTAAAAATGAAGTTTTAAATC
AATCTAAAGTATATATGAGTAAACTTGGTCTGACAGTTACCAATGCTTAATCAGTGAGGCACCTATCTCA
GCGATCTGTCTATTTCGTTCATCCATAGTTGCCTGACTCCCCGTCGTGTAGATAACTACGATACGGGAGG
GCTTACCATCTGGCCCCAGTGCTGCAATGATACCGCGAGACCCACGCTCACCGGCTCCAGATTTATCAGC
AATAAACCAGCCAGCCGGAAGGGCCGAGCGCAGAAGTGGTCCTGCAACTTTATCCGCCTCCATCCAGTCT
ATTAATTGTTGCCGGGAAGCTAGAGTAAGTAGTTCGCCAGTTAATAGTTTGCGCAACGTTGTTGCCATTG
CTACAGGCATCGTGGTGTCACGCTCGTCGTTTGGTATGGCTTCATTCAGCTCCGGTTCCCAACGATCAAG
GCGAGTTACATGATCCCCCATGTTGTGCAAAAAAGCGGTTAGCTCCTTCGGTCCTCCGATCGTTGTCAGA
AGTAAGTTGGCCGCAGTGTTATCACTCATGGTTATGGCAGCACTGCATAATTCTCTTACTGTCATGCCAT
CCGTAAGATGCTTTTCTGTGACTGGTGAGTACTCAACCAAGTCATTCTGAGAATAGTGTATGCGGCGACC
GAGTTGCTCTTGCCCGGCGTCAATACGGGATAATACCGCGCCACATAGCAGAACTTTAAAAGTGCTCATC
ATTGGAAAACGTTCTTCGGGGCGAAAACTCTCAAGGATCTTACCGCTGTTGAGATCCAGTTCGATGTAAC
CCACTCGTGCACCCAACTGATCTTCAGCATCTTTTACTTTCACCAGCGTTTCTGGGTGAGCAAAAACAGG
AAGGCAAAATGCCGCAAAAAAGGGAATAAGGGCGACACGGAAATGTTGAATACTCATACTCTTCCTTTTT
CAATATTATTGAAGCATTTATCAGGGTTATTGTCTCATGAGCGGATACATATTTGAATGTATTTAGAAAA
ATAAACAAATAGGGGTTCCGCGCACATTTCCCCGAAAAGTGCCACCTGAC
