Features (pLannotate 1.2.2; 17 found; start..end, strand, type, name):
     31..83      -  misc_feature   bom (fragment): basis of mobility region from pBR322
    238..617     +  enhancer       CMV enhancer: human cytomegalovirus immediate early enhancer
    618..817     +  promoter       CMV promoter: human cytomegalovirus (CMV) immediate early promoter
    835..1015    +  LTR            5' LTR (truncated): truncated 5' long terminal repeat (LTR) from HIV-1
   1062..1187    +  misc_feature   HIV-1 Ψ: packaging signal of human immunodeficiency virus type 1
   1171..1509    +  CDS            HIV-1 gag (fragment): gag protein from human immunodeficiency virus 1; gag
   1684..1917    +  misc_feature   RRE: The Rev response element (RRE) of HIV-1 allows for Rev-dependent mRNA export from the nucleus to the cytoplasm.
   2294..2394    +  CDS            Rev (fragment): human immunodeficiency virus 1 (HIV-1) Rev protein; rev; enhances nuclear export of unspliced and incompletely spliced viral mRNAs
   2444..2561    +  misc_feature   cPPT/CTS: central polypurine tract and central termination sequence of HIV-1
   2624..3802    +  promoter       EF-1α promoter: strong constitutive promoter for human elongation factor EF-1α
   3863..4449    +  misc_feature   IRES2: internal ribosome entry site (IRES) of the encephalomyocarditis virus (EMCV)
   4450..5143    +  CDS            ZsGreen1 (fragment): Zoanthus green fluorescent protein mammalian codon-optimized
   5109..5678    +  CDS            nef (fragment): NEF_HV1H2 - Experimental evidence at protein level: Swiss-Prot protein existence level 1. Extracellular Nef protein targets CD4(+) T-lymphocytes for apoptosis by interacting with CXCR4 surface receptors. From Human immunodeficiency virus type 1 group M subtype B (isolate HXB2) (HIV-1).
   5685..5865    +  LTR            5' LTR (truncated): truncated 5' long terminal repeat (LTR) from HIV-1
   5927..6515    -  rep_origin     ori: high-copy-number ColE1/pMB1/pBR322/pUC origin of replication
   6686..7546    -  CDS            AmpR: β-lactamase; bla; confers resistance to ampicillin, carbenicillin, and related antibiotics
   7547..7651    -  promoter       AmpR promoter: bla
>Addgene plasmid #18121 | pHIV-Zsgreen Sequencing Result | analyzer sequence | sequence record 177258
GTCGACGGATCGGGAGATCTCCCGATCCCCTATGGTGCACTCTCAGTACAATCTGCTCTGATGCCGCATA
GTTAAGCCAGTATCTGCTCCCTGCTTGTGTGTTGGAGGTCGCTGAGTAGTGCGCGAGCAAAATTTAAGCT
ACAACAAGGCAAGGCTTGACCGACAATTGCATGAAGAATCTGCTTAGGGTTAGGCGTTTTGCGCTGCTTC
GCGATGTACGGGCCAGATATACGCGTTGACATTGATTATTGACTAGTTATTAATAGTAATCAATTACGGG
GTCATTAGTTCATAGCCCATATATGGAGTTCCGCGTTACATAACTTACGGTAAATGGCCCGCCTGGCTGA
CCGCCCAACGACCCCCGCCCATTGACGTCAATAATGACGTATGTTCCCATAGTAACGCCAATAGGGACTT
TCCATTGACGTCAATGGGTGGAGTATTTACGGTAAACTGCCCACTTGGCAGTACATCAAGTGTATCATAT
GCCAAGTACGCCCCCTATTGACGTCAATGACGGTAAATGGCCCGCCTGGCATTATGCCCAGTACATGACC
TTATGGGACTTTCCTACTTGGCAGTACATCTACGTATTAGTCATCGCTATTACCATGGTGATGCGGTTTT
GGCAGTACATCAATGGGCGTGGATAGCGGTTTGACTCACGGGGATTTCCAAGTCTCCACCCCATTGACGT
CAATGGGAGTTTGTTTTGGCACCAAAATCAACGGGACTTTCCAAAATGTCGTAACAACTCCGCCCCATTG
ACGCAAATGGGCGGTAGGCGTGTACGGTGGGAGGTCTATATAAGCAGCGCGTTTTGCCTGTACTGGGTCT
CTCTGGTTAGACCAGATCTGAGCCTGGGAGCTCTCTGGCTAACTAGGGAACCCACTGCTTAAGCCTCAAT
AAAGCTTGCCTTGAGTGCTTCAAGTAGTGTGTGCCCGTCTGTTGTGTGACTCTGGTAACTAGAGATCCCT
CAGACCCTTTTAGTCAGTGTGGAAAATCTCTAGCAGTGGCGCCCGAACAGGGACTTGAAAGCGAAAGGGA
AACCAGAGGAGCTCTCTCGACGCAGGACTCGGCTTGCTGAAGCGCGCACGGCAAGAGGCGAGGGGCGGCG
ACTGGTGAGTACGCCAAAAATTTTGACTAGCGGAGGCTAGAAGGAGAGAGATGGGTGCGAGAGCGTCAGT
ATTAAGCGGGGGAGAATTAGATCGCGATGGGAAAAAATTCGGTTAAGGCCAGGGGGAAAGAAAAAATATA
AATTAAAACATATAGTATGGGCAAGCAGGGAGCTAGAACGATTCGCAGTTAATCCTGGCCTGTTAGAAAC
ATCAGAAGGCTGTAGACAAATACTGGGACAGCTACAACCATCCCTTCAGACAGGATCAGAAGAACTTAGA
TCATTATATAATACAGTAGCAACCCTCTATTGTGTGCATCAAAGGATAGAGATAAAAGACACCAAGGAAG
CTTTAGACAAGATAGAGGAAGAGCAAAACAAAAGTAAGACCACCGCACAGCAAGCGGCCGGCCGCTGATC
TTCAGACCTGGAGGAGGAGATATGAGGGACAATTGGAGAAGTGAATTATATAAATATAAAGTAGTAAAAA
TTGAACCATTAGGAGTAGCACCCACCAAGGCAAAGAGAAGAGTGGTGCAGAGAGAAAAAAGAGCAGTGGG
AATAGGAGCTTTGTTCCTTGGGTTCTTGGGAGCAGCAGGAAGCACTATGGGCGCAGCGTCAATGACGCTG
ACGGTACAGGCCAGACAATTATTGTCTGGTATAGTGCAGCAGCAGAACAATTTGCTGAGGGCTATTGAGG
CGCAACAGCATCTGTTGCAACTCACAGTCTGGGGCATCAAGCAGCTCCAGGCAAGAATCCTGGCTGTGGA
AAGATACCTAAAGGATCAACAGCTCCTGGGGATTTGGGGTTGCTCTGGAAAACTCATTTGCACCACTGCT
GTGCCTTGGAATGCTAGTTGGAGTAATAAATCTCTGGAACAGATTTGGAATCACACGACCTGGATGGAGT
GGGACAGAGAAATTAACAATTACACAAGCTTAATACACTCCTTAATTGAAGAATCGCAAAACCAGCAAGA
AAAGAATGAACAAGAATTATTGGAATTAGATAAATGGGCAAGTTTGTGGAATTGGTTTAACATAACAAAT
TGGCTGTGGTATATAAAATTATTCATAATGATAGTAGGAGGCTTGGTAGGTTTAAGAATAGTTTTTGCTG
TACTTTCTATAGTGAATAGAGTTAGGCAGGGATATTCACCATTATCGTTTCAGACCCACCTCCCAACCCC
GAGGGGACCCGACAGGCCCGAAGGAATAGAAGAAGAAGGTGGAGAGAGAGACAGAGACAGATCCATTCGA
TTAGTGAACGGATCGGCACTGCGTGCGCCAATTCTGCAGACAAATGGCAGTATTCATCCACAATTTTAAA
AGAAAAGGGGGGATTGGGGGGTACAGTGCAGGGGAAAGAATAGTAGACATAATAGCAACAGACATACAAA
CTAAAGAATTACAAAAACAAATTACAAAAATTCAAAATTTTCGGGTTTATTACAGGGACAGCAGAGATCC
AGTTTGGTTAGTACCGGGCCCGCTCTAGCGTGAGGCTCCGGTGCCCGTCAGTGGGCAGAGCGCACATCGC
CCACAGTCCCCGAGAAGTTGGGGGGAGGGGTCGGCAATTGAACCGGTGCCTAGAGAAGGTGGCGCGGGGT
AAACTGGGAAAGTGATGTCGTGTACTGGCTCCGCCTTTTTCCCGAGGGTGGGGGAGAACCGTATATAAGT
GCAGTAGTCGCCGTGAACGTTCTTTTTCGCAACGGGTTTGCCGCCAGAACACAGGTAAGTGCCGTGTGTG
GTTCCCGCGGGCCTGGCCTCTTTACGGGTTATGGCCCTTGCGTGCCTTGAATTACTTCCACCTGGCTGCA
GTACGTGATTCTTGATCCCGAGCTTCGGGTTGGAAGTGGGTGGGAGAGTTCGAGGCCTTGCGCTTAAGGA
GCCCCTTCGCCTCGTGCTTGAGTTGAGGCCTGGCCTGGGCGCTGGGGCCGCCGCGTGCGAATCTGGTGGC
ACCTTCGCGCCTGTCTCGCTGCTTTCGATAAGTCTCTAGCCATTTAAAATTTTTGATGACCTGCTGCGAC
GCTTTTTTTCTGGCAAGATAGTCTTGTAAATGCGGGCCAAGATCTGCACACTGGTATTTCGGTTTTTGGG
GCCGCGGGCGGCGACGGGGCCCGTGCGTCCCAGCGCACATGTTCGGCGAGGCGGGGCCTGCGAGCGCGGC
CACCGAGAATCGGACGGGGGTAGTCTCAAGCTGGCCGGCCTGCTCTGGTGCCTGGCCTCGCGCCGCCGTG
TATCGCCCCGCCCTGGGCGGCAAGGCTGGCCCGGTCGGCACCAGTTGCGTGAGCGGAAAGATGGCCGCTT
CCCGGCCCTGCTGCAGGGAGCTCAAAATGGAGGACGCGGCGCTCGGGAGAGCGGGCGGGTGAGTCACCCA
CACAAAGGAAAAGGGCCTTTCCGTCCTCAGCCGTCGCTTCATGTGACTCCACGGAGTACCGGGCGCCGTC
CAGGCACCTCGATTAGTTCTCGAGCTTTTGGAGTACGTCGTCTTTAGGTTGGGGGGAGGGGTTTTATGCG
ATGGAGTTTCCCCACACTGAGTGGGTGGAGACTGAAGTTAGGCCAGCTTGGCACTTGATGTAATTCTCCT
TGGAATTTGCCCTTTTTGAGTTTGGATCTTGGTTCATTCTCAAGCCTCAGACAGTGGTTCAAAGTTTTTT
TCTTCCATTTCAGGTGTCGTGAGCGGCCGCTGAACTGAATTCATCGACGTTAACTATTCTAGAGTACCCG
GGCTAGGATCCGCCCCTCTCCCTCCCCCCCCCCTAACGTTACTGGCCGAAGCCGCTTGGAATAAGGCCGG
TGTGCGTTTGTCTATATGTTATTTTCCACCATATTGCCGTCTTTTGGCAATGTGAGGGCCCGGAAACCTG
GCCCTGTCTTCTTGACGAGCATTCCTAGGGGTCTTTCCCCTCTCGCCAAAGGAATGCAAGGTCTGTTGAA
TGTCGTGAAGGAAGCAGTTCCTCTGGAAGCTTCTTGAAGACAAACAACGTCTGTAGCGACCCTTTGCAGG
CAGCGGAACCCCCCACCTGGCGACAGGTGCCTCTGCGGCCAAAAGCCACGTGTATAAGATACACCTGCAA
AGGCGGCACAACCCCAGTGCCACGTTGTGAGTTGGATAGTTGTGGAAAGAGTCAAATGGCTCTCCTCAAG
CGTATTCAACAAGGGGCTGAAGGATGCCCAGAAGGTACCCCATTGTATGGGATCTGATCTGGGGCCTCGG
TACACATGCTTTACATGTGTTTAGTCGAGGTTAAAAAAACGTCTAGGCCCCCCGAACCACGGGGACGTGG
TTTTCCTTTGAAAAACACGATGATAATATGGCCACAACCATGGCCCAGTCCAAGCACGGCCTGACCAAGG
AGATGACCATGAAGTACCGCATGGAGGGCTGCGTGGACGGCCACAAGTTCGTGATCACCGGCGAGGGCAT
CGGCTACCCCTTCAAGGGCAAGCAGGCCATCAACCTGTGCGTGGTGGAGGGCGGCCCCTTGCCCTTCGCC
GAGGACATCTTGTCCGCCGCCTTCATGTACGGCAACCGCGTGTTCACCGAGTACCCCCAGGACATCGTCG
ACTACTTCAAGAACTCCTGCCCCGCCGGCTACACCTGGGACCGCTCCTTCCTGTTCGAGGACGGCGCCGT
GTGCATCTGCAACGCCGACATCACCGTGAGCGTGGAGGAGAACTGCATGTACCACGAGTCCAAGTTCTAC
GGCGTGAACTTCCCCGCCGACGGCCCCGTGATGAAGAAGATGACCGACAACTGGGAGCCCTCCTGCGAGA
AGATCATCCCCGTGCCCAAGCAGGGCATCTTGAAGGGCGACGTGAGCATGTACCTGCTGCTGAAGGACGG
TGGCCGCTTGCGCTGCCAGTTCGACACCGTGTACAAGGCCAAGTCCGTGCCCCGCAAGATGCCCGACTGG
CACTTCATCCAGCACAAGCTGACCCGCGAGGACCGCAGCGACGCCAAGAACCAGAAGTGGCACCTGACCG
AGCACGCCATCGCCTCCGGCTCCGCCTTGCCCTAAGGATCGGCCGCATCGATACCGTCGACCTCGATCGA
GACCTAGAAAAACATGGAGCAATCACAAGTAGCAATACAGCAGCTACCAATGCTGATTGTGCCTGGCTAG
AAGCACAAGAGGAGGAGGAGGTGGGTTTTCCAGTCACACCTCAGGTACCTTTAAGACCAATGACTTACAA
GGCAGCTGTAGATCTTAGCCACTTTTTAAAAGAAAAGGGGGGACTGGAAGGGCTAATTCACTCCCAACGA
AGACAAGATATCCTTGATCTGTGGATCTACCACACACAAGGCTACTTCCCTGATTGGCAGAACTACACAC
CAGGGCCAGGGATCAGATATCCACTGACCTTTGGATGGTGCTACAAGCTAGTACCAGTTGAGCAAGAGAA
GGTAGAAGAAGCCAATGAAGGAGAGAACACCCGCTTGTTACACCCTGTGAGCCTGCATGGGATGGATGAC
CCGGAGAGAGAAGTATTAGAGTGGAGGTTTGACAGCCGCCTAGCATTTCATCACATGGCCCGAGAGCTGC
ATCCGGACTGTACTGGGTCTCTCTGGTTAGACCAGATCTGAGCCTGGGAGCTCTCTGGCTAACTAGGGAA
CCCACTGCTTAAGCCTCAATAAAGCTTGCCTTGAGTGCTTCAAGTAGTGTGTGCCCGTCTGTTGTGTGAC
TCTGGTAACTAGAGATCCCTCAGACCCTTTTAGTCAGTGTGGAAAATCTCTAGCAGCATGTGAGCAAAAG
GCCAGCAAAAGGCCAGGAACCGTAAAAAGGCCGCGTTGCTGGCGTTTTTCCATAGGCTCCGCCCCCCTGA
CGAGCATCACAAAAATCGACGCTCAAGTCAGAGGTGGCGAAACCCGACAGGACTATAAAGATACCAGGCG
TTTCCCCCTGGAAGCTCCCTCGTGCGCTCTCCTGTTCCGACCCTGCCGCTTACCGGATACCTGTCCGCCT
TTCTCCCTTCGGGAAGCGTGGCGCTTTCTCATAGCTCACGCTGTAGGTATCTCAGTTCGGTGTAGGTCGT
TCGCTCCAAGCTGGGCTGTGTGCACGAACCCCCCGTTCAGCCCGACCGCTGCGCCTTATCCGGTAACTAT
CGTCTTGAGTCCAACCCGGTAAGACACGACTTATCGCCACTGGCAGCAGCCACTGGTAACAGGATTAGCA
GAGCGAGGTATGTAGGCGGTGCTACAGAGTTCTTGAAGTGGTGGCCTAACTACGGCTACACTAGAAGAAC
AGTATTTGGTATCTGCGCTCTGCTGAAGCCAGTTACCTTCGGAAAAAGAGTTGGTAGCTCTTGATCCGGC
AAACAAACCACCGCTGGTAGCGGTGGTTTTTTTGTTTGCAAGCAGCAGATTACGCGCAGAAAAAAAGGAT
CTCAAGAAGATCCTTTGATCTTTTCTACGGGGTCTGACGCTCAGTGGAACGAAAACTCACGTTAAGGGAT
TTTGGTCATGAGATTATCAAAAAGGATCTTCACCTAGATCCTTTTAAATTAAAAATGAAGTTTTAAATCA
ATCTAAAGTATATATGAGTAAACTTGGTCTGACAGTTACCAATGCTTAATCAGTGAGGCACCTATCTCAG
CGATCTGTCTATTTCGTTCATCCATAGTTGCCTGACTCCCCGTCGTGTAGATAACTACGATACGGGAGGG
CTTACCATCTGGCCCCAGTGCTGCAATGATACCGCGAGACCCACGCTCACCGGCTCCAGATTTATCAGCA
ATAAACCAGCCAGCCGGAAGGGCCGAGCGCAGAAGTGGTCCTGCAACTTTATCCGCCTCCATCCAGTCTA
TTAATTGTTGCCGGGAAGCTAGAGTAAGTAGTTCGCCAGTTAATAGTTTGCGCAACGTTGTTGCCATTGC
TACAGGCATCGTGGTGTCACGCTCGTCGTTTGGTATGGCTTCATTCAGCTCCGGTTCCCAACGATCAAGG
CGAGTTACATGATCCCCCATGTTGTGCAAAAAAGCGGTTAGCTCCTTCGGTCCTCCGATCGTTGTCAGAA
GTAAGTTGGCCGCAGTGTTATCACTCATGGTTATGGCAGCACTGCATAATTCTCTTACTGTCATGCCATC
CGTAAGATGCTTTTCTGTGACTGGTGAGTACTCAACCAAGTCATTCTGAGAATAGTGTATGCGGCGACCG
AGTTGCTCTTGCCCGGCGTCAATACGGGATAATACCGCGCCACATAGCAGAACTTTAAAAGTGCTCATCA
TTGGAAAACGTTCTTCGGGGCGAAAACTCTCAAGGATCTTACCGCTGTTGAGATCCAGTTCGATGTAACC
CACTCGTGCACCCAACTGATCTTCAGCATCTTTTACTTTCACCAGCGTTTCTGGGTGAGCAAAAACAGGA
AGGCAAAATGCCGCAAAAAAGGGAATAAGGGCGACACGGAAATGTTGAATACTCATACTCTTCCTTTTTC
AATATTATTGAAGCATTTATCAGGGTTATTGTCTCATGAGCGGATACATATTTGAATGTATTTAGAAAAA
TAAACAAATAGGGGTTCCGCGCACATTTCCCCGAAAAGTGCCACCTGAC
