>Addgene plasmid #18121 | pHIV-Zsgreen | addgene partial sequence | sequence record 177257 | pBluescriptKS
CCGGAGGCGATGGCGTGCTCGGTCAGGTGCCACTTCTGGTTCTTGGCGTCGCTGCGGTCCTCGCGGGTCA
GCTTGTGCTGGATGAAGTGCCAGTCGGGCATCTTGCGGGGCACGGACTTGGCCTTGTACACGGTGTCGAA
CTGGCAGCGCAAGCGGCCACCGTCCTTCAGCAGCAGGTACATGCTCACGTCGCCCTTCAAGATGCCCTGC
TTGGGCACGGGGATGATCTTCTCGCAGGAGGGCTCCCAGTTGTCGGTCATCTTCTTCATCACGGGGCCGT
CGGCGGGGAAGTTCACGCCGTAGAACTTGGACTCGTGGTACATGCAGTTCTCCTCCACGCTCACGGTGAT
GTCGGCGTTGCAGATGCACACGGCGCCGTCCTCGAACAGGAAGGAGCGGTCCCAGGTGTAGCCGGCGGGG
CAGGAGTTCTTGAAGTAGTCGACGATGTCCTGGGGGTACTCGGTGAACACGCGGTTGCCGTACATGAAGG
CGGCGGACAAGATGTCCTCGGCGAAGGGCAAGGGGCCGCCCTCCACCACGCACAGGTTGATGGCCTGCTT
GCCCTTGAAGGGGTAGCCGATGCCCTCGCCGGTGATCACGAACTTGTGGCCGTCCACGCAGCCCTCCATG
CGGTACTTCATGGTCATCTCCTTGGTCAGGCCGTGCTTGGACTGGGCCATGGTTGTGGCCATATTATCAT
CGTGTTTTTCAAAGGAAAACCACGTCCCCGTGGTTCGGGGGGCCTAGACGTTTTTTTAACCTCGACTAAA
CACATGTAAAGCATGTGTACCGAGGCCCCAGATCAGATCCCATAC
